Addgene plasmid #169594: pVH607-Tier1-PCREm4-Nluc
Purpose: Tier-1 vector encoding PCREm4-driven Nluc expression (PCREm4-Nluc-pA).
Depositing lab: Martin Fussenegger. Publication: A versatile plasmid architecture for mammalian synthetic biology (VAMSyB). Haellman V, Strittmatter T, Bertschi A, Stucheli P, Fussenegger M. Metab Eng. 2021 Jul;66:41-50. doi: 10.1016/j.ymben.2021.04.003. Epub 2021 Apr 18. PubMed 33857582.
Backbone
  Vector backbone: pMM1 (pcDNA3.1-based)
  Backbone size w/o insert (bp): 4435
  Vector type: Mammalian Expression
  Selectable markers: Neomycin (select with G418)
Growth in bacteria
  Bacterial resistance: Ampicillin, 100 μg/mL
  Growth temperature: 37°C
  Growth strain: DH5alpha
  Copy number: High Copy
Gene/Insert
  Gene/Insert name: cAMP response element-controlled NanoLuc Luciferase expression cassette (alt name: PCRE-NLuc)
  Species: Synthetic
  Promoter: PCREm4
  Cloning method: Restriction Enzyme; 5′ cloning site Unknown (unknown if destroyed)
  Sequencing primers: 5′ AmpStart; 3′ BGH-rev
Terms and licenses: Academic/Nonprofit Terms; Industry Terms: Not Available to Industry
How to cite: pVH607-Tier1-PCREm4-Nluc was a gift from Martin Fussenegger (Addgene plasmid # 169594 ; http://n2t.net/addgene:169594 ; RRID:Addgene_169594)
