[The description below was written by a language model from this plasmid's Addgene catalogue record and pLannotate feature annotations shown in this document.]
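Description:
pVH607-Tier1-PCREm4-Nluc is a mammalian expression plasmid of about 5.2 kb, built on pMM1, a pcDNA3.1-derived backbone. It belongs to the "Tier-1" level of a modular plasmid architecture for mammalian synthetic biology, and its name and purpose statement indicate that it holds one transcription unit. It is maintained in E. coli at high copy through a ColE1/pUC-type origin and selected with ampicillin via a β-lactamase gene under its native promoter. An f1 phage origin is also present. For selection in mammalian cells, the backbone carries an SV40 enhancer/early promoter driving the neomycin phosphotransferase gene, followed by an SV40 polyadenylation signal, which confers G418 resistance. The short ble, lacI, lac promoter/operator and CAP-site annotations appear to be backbone remnants rather than functional modules.

The payload is a synthetic cAMP-responsive reporter cassette, PCREm4-Nluc-pA. The promoter, PCREm4, is recorded as a cAMP response element-controlled promoter. The feature table annotates only its minimal TATA-box core, which has low basal activity. The response elements presumably lie in the roughly 120 unannotated bases upstream, although the record does not give their number or arrangement. This promoter drives a human codon-optimised NanoLuc luciferase coding sequence, terminated by the bovine growth hormone polyadenylation signal. Transcription should stay low until CRE-binding factors are activated by cAMP signalling, so luminescence reports pathway activity. The construct is therefore suited as a reporter for cAMP/CREB-linked signalling, for example downstream of receptors or engineered gene circuits. The record does not specify particular applications.
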