Features (pLannotate 1.2.2; 16 found; start..end, strand, type, name):
    120..151     +  promoter       minP: minimal TATA-box promoter with low basal activity
    203..715     +  CDS            Nluc: NanoLuc® luciferase human codon-optimized
    776..1000    +  polyA_signal   bGH poly(A) signal: bovine growth hormone polyadenylation signal
   1004..1025    +  promoter       SV40 promoter (fragment): SV40 enhancer and early promoter
   1046..1474    +  rep_origin     f1 ori (sequence partly withheld): f1 bacteriophage origin of replication; arrow indicates direction of (+) strand synthesis
   1488..1817    +  promoter       SV40 promoter: SV40 enhancer and early promoter
   1884..2675    +  CDS            neo: KKA2_KLEPN - Also known as kan, nptII. Experimental evidence at protein level: Swiss-Prot protein existence level 1. Resistance to kanamycin, neomycin, paromomycin, ribostamycin, butirosin and gentamicin B. From Klebsiella pneumoniae.
   2699..2857    +  CDS            ble (fragment): BLE_KLEPN - Experimental evidence at protein level: Swiss-Prot protein existence level 1. Binding protein with a strong affinity to the bleomycin family of antibiotics. Binds to CL990; an antimitotic-antibiotic compound. From Klebsiella pneumoniae.
   2852..2973    +  polyA_signal   SV40 poly(A) signal: SV40 polyadenylation signal
   3046..3062    -  protein_bind   lac operator: The lac repressor binds to the lac operator to inhibit transcription in E. coli. This inhibition can be relieved by adding lactose or isopropyl-β-D-thiogalactopyranoside (IPTG). lac repressor encoded by lacI
   3070..3100    -  promoter       lac promoter: promoter for the E. coli lac operon
   3115..3136    -  protein_bind   CAP binding site: CAP binding activates transcription in the presence of cAMP. E. coli catabolite activator protein
   3149..3241    -  CDS            lacI (fragment): lac repressor; lacI; The lac repressor binds to the lac operator to inhibit transcription in E. coli. This inhibition can be relieved by adding lactose or isopropyl-β-D-thiogalactopyranoside (IPTG).
   3424..4012    -  rep_origin     ori: high-copy-number ColE1/pMB1/pBR322/pUC origin of replication
   4183..5043    -  CDS            AmpR: β-lactamase; bla; confers resistance to ampicillin, carbenicillin, and related antibiotics
   5044..5148    -  promoter       AmpR promoter: bla
>Addgene plasmid #169594 | pVH607-Tier1-PCREm4-Nluc | addgene full sequence | sequence record 364567 | Addgene NGS Result
CCTGACGTCGACGGATCGGGAGATCTCCACGCGTAGCCTGACGTCCGAGAGCCGTAGCCTGACGTCCGAG
GGTACCAGCCTGACGTCCGAGAGCCGTAGCCTGACGTCCGAGTACTCCGTAGAGGGTATATAATGGAAGC
TCGACTTCCAGCTTGGCGAGCTCTTCGAAGCGGAATTCACCATGACTAGTGGTGGTTCTGGTATGGTCTT
CACACTCGAAGATTTCGTTGGGGACTGGCGACAGACAGCCGGCTACAACCTGGACCAAGTCCTTGAACAG
GGAGGTGTGTCCAGTTTGTTTCAGAATCTCGGGGTGTCCGTAACTCCGATCCAAAGGATTGTCCTGAGCG
GTGAAAATGGGCTGAAGATCGACATCCATGTCATCATCCCGTATGAAGGTCTGAGCGGCGACCAAATGGG
CCAGATCGAAAAAATTTTTAAGGTGGTGTACCCTGTGGATGATCATCACTTTAAGGTGATCCTGCACTAT
GGCACACTGGTAATCGACGGGGTTACGCCGAACATGATCGACTATTTCGGACGGCCGTATGAAGGCATCG
CCGTGTTCGACGGCAAAAAGATCACTGTAACAGGGACCCTGTGGAACGGCAACAAAATTATCGACGAGCG
CCTGATCAACCCCGACGGCTCCCTGCTGTTCCGAGTAACCATCAACGGAGTGACCGGCTGGCGGCTGTGC
GAACGCATTCTGGCGGCTAGCGGATCCACCGGTGTCTAGAAAGCTTTGAGGCCGGCCTGCAGGGATCAGC
CTCGACTGTGCCTTCTAGTTGCCAGCCATCTGTTGTTTGCCCCTCCCCCGTGCCTTCCTTGACCCTGGAA
GGTGCCACTCCCACTGTCCTTTCCTAATAAAATGAGGAAATTGCATCGCATTGTCTGAGTAGGTGTCATT
CTATTCTGGGGGGTGGGGTGGGGCAGGACAGCAAGGGGGAGGATTGGGAAGACAATAGCAGGCATGCTGG
GGATGCGGTGGGCTCTATGGCTTCTGAGGCGGAAAGAACCAGCTGGGGCTCTAGGGGGTATCCCC
[124 nt withheld, positions 1046-1169]
C
[91 nt withheld, positions 1171-1261]
A
[49 nt withheld, positions 1263-1311]
CCTTTGACGTTGGAGTCCACGTTCTTT
[37 nt withheld, positions 1339-1375]
ACCCTATCTCGGTCTATTCTTTTGATTTATAAGGGATTTTGCCGATTTCGGCCTATTGGTTAAAAAATGA
GCTGATTTAACAAAAATTTAACGCGAATTAATTCTGTGGAATGTGTGTCAGTTAGGGTGTGGAAAGTCCC
CAGGCTCCCCAGCAGGCAGAAGTATGCAAAGCATGCATCTCAATTAGTCAGCAACCAGGTGTGGAAAGTC
CCCAGGCTCCCCAGCAGGCAGAAGTATGCAAAGCATGCATCTCAATTAGTCAGCAACCATAGTCCCGCCC
CTAACTCCGCCCATCCCGCCCCTAACTCCGCCCAGTTCCGCCCATTCTCCGCCCCATGGCTGACTAATTT
TTTTTATTTATGCAGAGGCCGAGGCCGCCTCTGCCTCTGAGCTATTCCAGAAGTAGTGAGGAGGCTTTTT
TGGAGGCCTAGGCTTTTGCAAAAAGCTCCCGGGAGCTTGTATATCCATTTTCGGATCTGATCAAGAGACA
GGATGAGGATCGTTTCGCATGATTGAACAAGATGGATTGCACGCAGGTTCTCCGGCCGCTTGGGTGGAGA
GGCTATTCGGCTATGACTGGGCACAACAGACAATCGGCTGCTCTGATGCCGCCGTGTTCCGGCTGTCAGC
GCAGGGGCGCCCGGTTCTTTTTGTCAAGACCGACCTGTCCGGTGCCCTGAATGAACTGCAGGACGAGGCA
GCGCGGCTATCGTGGCTGGCCACGACGGGCGTTCCTTGCGCAGCTGTGCTCGACGTTGTCACTGAAGCGG
GAAGGGACTGGCTGCTATTGGGCGAAGTGCCGGGGCAGGATCTCCTGTCATCTCACCTTGCTCCTGCCGA
GAAAGTATCCATCATGGCTGATGCAATGCGGCGGCTGCATACGCTTGATCCGGCTACCTGCCCATTCGAC
CACCAAGCGAAACATCGCATCGAGCGAGCACGTACTCGGATGGAAGCCGGTCTTGTCGATCAGGATGATC
TGGACGAAGAGCATCAGGGGCTCGCGCCAGCCGAACTGTTCGCCAGGCTCAAGGCGCGCATGCCCGACGG
CGAGGATCTCGTCGTGACCCATGGCGATGCCTGCTTGCCGAATATCATGGTGGAAAATGGCCGCTTTTCT
GGATTCATCGACTGTGGCCGGCTGGGTGTGGCGGACCGCTATCAGGACATAGCGTTGGCTACCCGTGATA
TTGCTGAAGAGCTTGGCGGCGAATGGGCTGACCGCTTCCTCGTGCTTTACGGTATCGCCGCTCCCGATTC
GCAGCGCATCGCCTTCTATCGCCTTCTTGACGAGTTCTTCTGAGCGGGACTCTGGGGTTCGAAATGACCG
ACCAAGCGACGCCCAACCTGCCATCACGAGATTTCGATTCCACCGCCGCCTTCTATGAAAGGTTGGGCTT
CGGAATCGTTTTCCGGGACGCCGGCTGGATGATCCTCCAGCGCGGGGATCTCATGCTGGAGTTCTTCGCC
CACCCCAACTTGTTTATTGCAGCTTATAATGGTTACAAATAAAGCAATAGCATCACAAATTTCACAAATA
AAGCATTTTTTTCACTGCATTCTAGTTGTGGTTTGTCCAAACTCATCAATGTATCTTATCATGTCTGTAT
ACCGTCGACCTCTAGCTAGAGCTTGGCGTAATCATGGTCATAGCTGTTTCCTGTGTGAAATTGTTATCCG
CTCACAATTCCACACAACATACGAGCCGGAAGCATAAAGTGTAAAGCCTGGGGTGCCTAATGAGTGAGCT
AACTCACATTAATTGCGTTGCGCTCACTGCCCGCTTTCCAGTCGGGAAACCTGTCGTGCCAGCTGCATTA
ATGAATCGGCCAACGCGCGGGGAGAGGCGGTTTGCGTATTGGGCGCTCTTCCGCTTCCTCGCTCACTGAC
TCGCTGCGCTCGGTCGTTCGGCTGCGGCGAGCGGTATCAGCTCACTCAAAGGCGGTAATACGGTTATCCA
CAGAATCAGGGGATAACGCAGGAAAGAACATGTGAGCAAAAGGCCAGCAAAAGGCCAGGAACCGTAAAAA
GGCCGCGTTGCTGGCGTTTTTCCATAGGCTCCGCCCCCCTGACGAGCATCACAAAAATCGACGCTCAAGT
CAGAGGTGGCGAAACCCGACAGGACTATAAAGATACCAGGCGTTTCCCCCTGGAAGCTCCCTCGTGCGCT
CTCCTGTTCCGACCCTGCCGCTTACCGGATACCTGTCCGCCTTTCTCCCTTCGGGAAGCGTGGCGCTTTC
TCATAGCTCACGCTGTAGGTATCTCAGTTCGGTGTAGGTCGTTCGCTCCAAGCTGGGCTGTGTGCACGAA
CCCCCCGTTCAGCCCGACCGCTGCGCCTTATCCGGTAACTATCGTCTTGAGTCCAACCCGGTAAGACACG
ACTTATCGCCACTGGCAGCAGCCACTGGTAACAGGATTAGCAGAGCGAGGTATGTAGGCGGTGCTACAGA
GTTCTTGAAGTGGTGGCCTAACTACGGCTACACTAGAAGAACAGTATTTGGTATCTGCGCTCTGCTGAAG
CCAGTTACCTTCGGAAAAAGAGTTGGTAGCTCTTGATCCGGCAAACAAACCACCGCTGGTAGCGGTGGTT
TTTTTGTTTGCAAGCAGCAGATTACGCGCAGAAAAAAAGGATCTCAAGAAGATCCTTTGATCTTTTCTAC
GGGGTCTGACGCTCAGTGGAACGAAAACTCACGTTAAGGGATTTTGGTCATGAGATTATCAAAAAGGATC
TTCACCTAGATCCTTTTAAATTAAAAATGAAGTTTTAAATCAATCTAAAGTATATATGAGTAAACTTGGT
CTGACAGTTACCAATGCTTAATCAGTGAGGCACCTATCTCAGCGATCTGTCTATTTCGTTCATCCATAGT
TGCCTGACTCCCCGTCGTGTAGATAACTACGATACGGGAGGGCTTACCATCTGGCCCCAGTGCTGCAATG
ATACCGCGAGACCCACGCTCACCGGCTCCAGATTTATCAGCAATAAACCAGCCAGCCGGAAGGGCCGAGC
GCAGAAGTGGTCCTGCAACTTTATCCGCCTCCATCCAGTCTATTAATTGTTGCCGGGAAGCTAGAGTAAG
TAGTTCGCCAGTTAATAGTTTGCGCAACGTTGTTGCCATTGCTACAGGCATCGTGGTGTCACGCTCGTCG
TTTGGTATGGCTTCATTCAGCTCCGGTTCCCAACGATCAAGGCGAGTTACATGATCCCCCATGTTGTGCA
AAAAAGCGGTTAGCTCCTTCGGTCCTCCGATCGTTGTCAGAAGTAAGTTGGCCGCAGTGTTATCACTCAT
GGTTATGGCAGCACTGCATAATTCTCTTACTGTCATGCCATCCGTAAGATGCTTTTCTGTGACTGGTGAG
TACTCAACCAAGTCATTCTGAGAATAGTGTATGCGGCGACCGAGTTGCTCTTGCCCGGCGTCAATACGGG
ATAATACCGCGCCACATAGCAGAACTTTAAAAGTGCTCATCATTGGAAAACGTTCTTCGGGGCGAAAACT
CTCAAGGATCTTACCGCTGTTGAGATCCAGTTCGATGTAACCCACTCGTGCACCCAACTGATCTTCAGCA
TCTTTTACTTTCACCAGCGTTTCTGGGTGAGCAAAAACAGGAAGGCAAAATGCCGCAAAAAAGGGAATAA
GGGCGACACGGAAATGTTGAATACTCATACTCTTCCTTTTTCAATATTATTGAAGCATTTATCAGGGTTA
TTGTCTCATGAGCGGATACATATTTGAATGTATTTAGAAAAATAAACAAATAGGGGTTCCGCGCACATTT
CCCCGAAAAGTGCCA
